Addgene plasmid #163665: NSN-GFP
Purpose: Expresses a TNF and ST6GAL1 swapped chimera with the cytosolic tail from TNF, TMD from ST6GAL1 and luminal domain from TNF in mammalian cells
Depositing lab: Lei Lu. Depositing organization: Nanyang Technological University. Publication: A quantitative study of the Golgi retention of glycosyltransferases. Sun X, Mahajan D, Chen B, Song Z, Lu L. J Cell Sci. 2021 Oct 15;134(20). pii: 272560. doi: 10.1242/jcs.258564. Epub 2021 Oct 21. PubMed 34533190.
Backbone
  Vector backbone: pmoxGFP-N1
  Backbone manufacturer: E. Snapp (Addgene plasmid # 68070)
  Backbone size w/o insert (bp): 4700
  Total vector size (bp): 5369
  Vector type: Mammalian Expression
Growth in bacteria
  Bacterial resistance: Kanamycin, 50 μg/mL
  Growth temperature: 37°C
  Growth strain: DH5alpha
  Copy number: High Copy
Gene/Insert
  Gene/Insert name: ST6 beta-galactoside alpha-2,6-sialyltransferase 1 and tumor necrosis factor (alt name: ST6GAL1 and TNF)
  Species: H. sapiens (human)
  Insert size (bp): 669
  Mutation: This chimera contains the cytosolic tail from TNF, TMD from ST and luminal domain from TNF.
  GenBank ID: BC040009
  Entrez Gene: ST6GAL1 (a.k.a. CDw75, SIAT1, ST6GalI, ST6N); TNF (a.k.a. DIF, IMD127, TNF-alpha, TNFA, TNFSF2, TNLG1F)
  Tag / fusion protein: GFP (C terminal on backbone)
  Cloning method: Restriction Enzyme; 5′ cloning site XhoI (not destroyed); 3′ cloning site BamHI (not destroyed)
  Sequencing primers: 5′ CMV-F
Terms and licenses: Academic/Nonprofit Terms; Industry Terms: Not Available to Industry
How to cite: NSN-GFP was a gift from Lei Lu (Addgene plasmid # 163665 ; http://n2t.net/addgene:163665 ; RRID:Addgene_163665)
