[The description below was written by a language model from this plasmid's Addgene catalogue record and pLannotate feature annotations shown in this document.]
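Description:
NSN-GFP is a mammalian expression plasmid of about 5.4 kb built on the pmoxGFP-N1 backbone, an N1-style vector in which an insert is cloned upstream of, and in frame with, a fluorescent protein. It is propagated in E. coli from a high-copy ColE1/pUC-type origin and selected with kanamycin. The single NeoR/KanR gene (Tn5 aminoglycoside phosphotransferase) sits behind both a bacterial bla promoter and the SV40 enhancer/early promoter and ends in an HSV TK polyadenylation signal, so it can also support G418 selection in mammalian cells. An f1 origin is present as well. The short large T antigen, ble and bGH poly(A) fragments in the feature table appear to be backbone remnants or partial annotation matches rather than functional parts.

The payload is a 669 bp human chimeric open reading frame inserted between XhoI and BamHI, driven by the CMV immediate early enhancer and promoter and terminated by the SV40 poly(A) signal. The chimera carries the cytosolic tail and luminal domain of TNF, with the transmembrane domain taken from the sialyltransferase ST6GAL1. Because most of the sequence derives from TNF, the automated annotation labels the whole coding region as TNF. It is fused at its C terminus to moxGFP, a monomeric GFP variant optimised for oxidising environments such as the secretory pathway. This suits the fusion if it keeps the type II topology of both parent proteins, since the tag would then face the lumen. According to the record, the construct belongs to a set of domain-swap chimeras used to quantify Golgi retention of glycosyltransferases, here testing the contribution of the ST6GAL1 transmembrane domain.
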