Features (pLannotate 1.2.2; 15 found; start..end, strand, type, name):
     68..371     +  enhancer       CMV enhancer: human cytomegalovirus immediate early enhancer
    372..575     +  promoter       CMV promoter: human cytomegalovirus (CMV) immediate early promoter
    598..625     +  misc_feature   MCS (fragment): multiple cloning site
    632..1300    +  CDS            TNF (sequence partly withheld): TNFA_HUMAN - Also known as TNFA, TNFSF2. Experimental evidence at protein level: Swiss-Prot protein existence level 1. The TNF intracellular domain (ICD) form induces IL12 production in dendritic cells. From Homo sapiens (Human).
   1322..2041    +  CDS            moxGFP: monomeric GFP variant optimized for use in oxidizing environments such as the secretory pathway (Costantini et al., 2015)
   2057..2140    +  CDS            large T antigen (fragment): large T antigen from SV40 (simian virus 40)
   2163..2284    +  polyA_signal   SV40 poly(A) signal: SV40 polyadenylation signal
   2318..2746    -  rep_origin     f1 ori (sequence partly withheld): f1 bacteriophage origin of replication; arrow indicates direction of (+) strand synthesis
   2773..2877    +  promoter       AmpR promoter: bla
   2879..3236    +  promoter       SV40 promoter: SV40 enhancer and early promoter
   3271..4065    +  CDS            NeoR/KanR: aminoglycoside phosphotransferase from Tn5; aph(3')-II (or nptII); confers resistance to neomycin, kanamycin, and G418 (Geneticin®)
   4086..4238    +  CDS            ble (fragment): BLE_KLEPN - Experimental evidence at protein level: Swiss-Prot protein existence level 1. Binding protein with a strong affinity to the bleomycin family of antibiotics. Binds to CL990; an antimitotic-antibiotic compound. From Klebsiella pneumoniae.
   4297..4344    +  polyA_signal   HSV TK poly(A) signal: herpes simplex virus thymidine kinase polyadenylation signal (Cole and Stacy, 1985)
   4435..4451    -  polyA_signal   bGH poly(A) signal (fragment): bovine growth hormone polyadenylation signal
   4673..5261    +  rep_origin     ori: high-copy-number ColE1/pMB1/pBR322/pUC origin of replication
>Addgene plasmid #163665 | NSN-GFP | addgene full sequence | sequence record 322798 | Addgene NGS Result
CATGCATTAGTTATTAATAGTAATCAATTACGGGGTCATTAGTTCATAGCCCATATATGGAGTTCCGCGT
TACATAACTTACGGTAAATGGCCCGCCTGGCTGACCGCCCAACGACCCCCGCCCATTGACGTCAATAATG
ACGTATGTTCCCATAGTAACGCCAATAGGGACTTTCCATTGACGTCAATGGGTGGAGTATTTACGGTAAA
CTGCCCACTTGGCAGTACATCAAGTGTATCATATGCCAAGTACGCCCCCTATTGACGTCAATGACGGTAA
ATGGCCCGCCTGGCATTATGCCCAGTACATGACCTTATGGGACTTTCCTACTTGGCAGTACATCTACGTA
TTAGTCATCGCTATTACCATGGTGATGCGGTTTTGGCAGTACATCAATGGGCGTGGATAGCGGTTTGACT
CACGGGGATTTCCAAGTCTCCACCCCATTGACGTCAATGGGAGTTTGTTTTGGCACCAAAATCAACGGGA
CTTTCCAAAATGTCGTAACAACTCCGCCCCATTGACGCAAATGGGCGGTAGGCGTGTACGGTGGGAGGTC
TATATAAGCAGAGCTGGTTTAGTGAACCGTCAGATCCGCTAGCGCTACCGGACTCAGATCTCGAGGCCAC
CATGTCTACCGAGTCTATGATTAGGGACGTGGAACTGGCTGAGGAGGCACTGCCCAAAAAAACCGGCGGA
CCACAGGGCTCTAGGAGATTCAGCTGCTGCGTCCTGGTCTTTCTTCTGTTTGCAGTCATCTGTGTGTGGG
GACCACAGCGAGAGGAATTTCCCCGGGATCTGTCACTCATTTCACCACTGGCACAGGCTGTCCGATCTTC
ATCTCGGACTCCA
[447 nt withheld, positions 854-1300]
CGGGATCCACCGGTCGCCACCATGGTGTCCAAGGGCGAGGAGCTGTTCACCGGGGTGGTGCCCATCCTGG
TCGAGCTGGACGGCGACGTAAACGGCCACAAGTTCTCCGTGCGGGGCGAGGGCGAGGGCGATGCCACCAA
CGGCAAGCTGACCCTGAAGTTCATCAGCACCACCGGCAAGCTGCCCGTGCCCTGGCCCACCCTCGTGACC
ACCCTGACCTACGGCGTGCAGAGCTTCTCCCGCTACCCCGACCACATGAAGCGCCACGACTTCTTCAAGA
GCGCCATGCCCGAAGGCTACGTCCAGGAGCGCACCATCTCCTTCAAGGACGACGGCACCTACAAGACCCG
CGCCGAGGTGAAGTTCGAGGGCGACACCCTGGTGAACCGCATCGAGCTGAAGGGCATCGACTTCAAGGAG
GACGGCAACATCCTGGGGCACAAGCTGGAGTACAACTTCAACTCCCACAACGTCTATATCACCGCCGACA
AGCAGAAGAACGGCATCAAGGCCAACTTCAAGATCCGCCACAACGTGGAGGACGGCTCCGTGCAGCTCGC
CGACCACTACCAGCAGAACACCCCCATCGGCGACGGCCCCGTGCTGCTGCCCGACAACCACTACCTGTCC
ACCCAGTCCAAGCTGTCCAAAGACCCCAACGAGAAGCGCGATCACATGGTCCTTCTGGAATTCGTGACCG
CCGCCGGGATCACTCACGGCATGGACGAGCTGTACAAGTAAGCGGCCGCGACTCTAGATCATAATCAGCC
ATACCACATTTGTAGAGGTTTTACTTGCTTTAAAAAACCTCCCACACCTCCCCCTGAACCTGAAACATAA
AATGAATGCAATTGTTGTTGTTAACTTGTTTATTGCAGCTTATAATGGTTACAAATAAAGCAATAGCATC
ACAAATTTCACAAATAAAGCATTTTTTTCACTGCATTCTAGTTGTGGTTTGTCCAAACTCATCAATGTAT
CTTAAGGCGTAAATTGTAAGCGTTAATATTTTGTTAAAATTCGCGTTAAATTTTTGTTAAATCAGCTCAT
TTTTTAACCAATAGGCCGAAATCGGCAAAATCCCTTATAAATCAAAAGAATAGACCGAGATAGGGT
[37 nt withheld, positions 2417-2453]
AAAGAACGTGGACTCCAACGTCAAAGG
[49 nt withheld, positions 2481-2529]
T
[91 nt withheld, positions 2531-2621]
G
[124 nt withheld, positions 2623-2746]
CAGGTGGCACTTTTCGGGGAAATGTGCGCGGAACCCCTATTTGTTTATTTTTCTAAATACATTCAAATAT
GTATCCGCTCATGAGACAATAACCCTGATAAATGCTTCAATAATATTGAAAAAGGAAGAGTCCTGAGGCG
GAAAGAACCAGCTGTGGAATGTGTGTCAGTTAGGGTGTGGAAAGTCCCCAGGCTCCCCAGCAGGCAGAAG
TATGCAAAGCATGCATCTCAATTAGTCAGCAACCAGGTGTGGAAAGTCCCCAGGCTCCCCAGCAGGCAGA
AGTATGCAAAGCATGCATCTCAATTAGTCAGCAACCATAGTCCCGCCCCTAACTCCGCCCATCCCGCCCC
TAACTCCGCCCAGTTCCGCCCATTCTCCGCCCCATGGCTGACTAATTTTTTTTATTTATGCAGAGGCCGA
GGCCGCCTCGGCCTCTGAGCTATTCCAGAAGTAGTGAGGAGGCTTTTTTGGAGGCCTAGGCTTTTGCAAA
GATCGATCAAGAGACAGGATGAGGATCGTTTCGCATGATTGAACAAGATGGATTGCACGCAGGTTCTCCG
GCCGCTTGGGTGGAGAGGCTATTCGGCTATGACTGGGCACAACAGACAATCGGCTGCTCTGATGCCGCCG
TGTTCCGGCTGTCAGCGCAGGGGCGCCCGGTTCTTTTTGTCAAGACCGACCTGTCCGGTGCCCTGAATGA
ACTGCAAGACGAGGCAGCGCGGCTATCGTGGCTGGCCACGACGGGCGTTCCTTGCGCAGCTGTGCTCGAC
GTTGTCACTGAAGCGGGAAGGGACTGGCTGCTATTGGGCGAAGTGCCGGGGCAGGATCTCCTGTCATCTC
ACCTTGCTCCTGCCGAGAAAGTATCCATCATGGCTGATGCAATGCGGCGGCTGCATACGCTTGATCCGGC
TACCTGCCCATTCGACCACCAAGCGAAACATCGCATCGAGCGAGCACGTACTCGGATGGAAGCCGGTCTT
GTCGATCAGGATGATCTGGACGAAGAGCATCAGGGGCTCGCGCCAGCCGAACTGTTCGCCAGGCTCAAGG
CGAGCATGCCCGACGGCGAGGATCTCGTCGTGACCCATGGCGATGCCTGCTTGCCGAATATCATGGTGGA
AAATGGCCGCTTTTCTGGATTCATCGACTGTGGCCGGCTGGGTGTGGCGGACCGCTATCAGGACATAGCG
TTGGCTACCCGTGATATTGCTGAAGAGCTTGGCGGCGAATGGGCTGACCGCTTCCTCGTGCTTTACGGTA
TCGCCGCTCCCGATTCGCAGCGCATCGCCTTCTATCGCCTTCTTGACGAGTTCTTCTGAGCGGGACTCTG
GGGTTCGAAATGACCGACCAAGCGACGCCCAACCTGCCATCACGAGATTTCGATTCCACCGCCGCCTTCT
ATGAAAGGTTGGGCTTCGGAATCGTTTTCCGGGACGCCGGCTGGATGATCCTCCAGCGCGGGGATCTCAT
GCTGGAGTTCTTCGCCCACCCTAGGGGGAGGCTAACTGAAACACGGAAGGAGACAATACCGGAAGGAACC
CGCGCTATGACGGCAATAAAAAGACAGAATAAAACGCACGGTGTTGGGTCGTTTGTTCATAAACGCGGGG
TTCGGTCCCAGGGCTGGCACTCTGTCGATACCCCACCGAGACCCCATTGGGGCCAATACGCCCGCGTTTC
TTCCTTTTCCCCACCCCACCCCCCAAGTTCGGGTGAAGGCCCAGGGCTCGCAGCCAACGTCGGGGCGGCA
GGCCCTGCCATAGCCTCAGGTTACTCATATATACTTTAGATTGATTTAAAACTTCATTTTTAATTTAAAA
GGATCTAGGTGAAGATCCTTTTTGATAATCTCATGACCAAAATCCCTTAACGTGAGTTTTCGTTCCACTG
AGCGTCAGACCCCGTAGAAAAGATCAAAGGATCTTCTTGAGATCCTTTTTTTCTGCGCGTAATCTGCTGC
TTGCAAACAAAAAAACCACCGCTACCAGCGGTGGTTTGTTTGCCGGATCAAGAGCTACCAACTCTTTTTC
CGAAGGTAACTGGCTTCAGCAGAGCGCAGATACCAAATACTGTTCTTCTAGTGTAGCCGTAGTTAGGCCA
CCACTTCAAGAACTCTGTAGCACCGCCTACATACCTCGCTCTGCTAATCCTGTTACCAGTGGCTGCTGCC
AGTGGCGATAAGTCGTGTCTTACCGGGTTGGACTCAAGACGATAGTTACCGGATAAGGCGCAGCGGTCGG
GCTGAACGGGGGGTTCGTGCACACAGCCCAGCTTGGAGCGAACGACCTACACCGAACTGAGATACCTACA
GCGTGAGCTATGAGAAAGCGCCACGCTTCCCGAAGGGAGAAAGGCGGACAGGTATCCGGTAAGCGGCAGG
GTCGGAACAGGAGAGCGCACGAGGGAGCTTCCAGGGGGAAACGCCTGGTATCTTTATAGTCCTGTCGGGT
TTCGCCACCTCTGACTTGAGCGTCGATTTTTGTGATGCTCGTCAGGGGGGCGGAGCCTATGGAAAAACGC
CAGCAACGCGGCCTTTTTACGGTTCCTGGCCTTTTGCTGGCCTTTTGCTCACATGTTCTTTCCTGCGTTA
TCCCCTGATTCTGTGGATAACCGTATTACCGC
